Addgene plasmid #112468: pZNF416.1.0-gDNA
Purpose: CRISPR plasmid for expression of Cas9 and gRNA targeting human transcription factor ZNF416
Depositing lab: Kevin White. Depositing organization: University of Chicago.
Backbone
  Vector backbone: pX330
  Backbone manufacturer: Zhang lab (Addgene plasmid ID: 42230)
  Vector type: Mammalian Expression, CRISPR
Growth in bacteria
  Bacterial resistance: Ampicillin, 100 μg/mL
  Growth temperature: 37°C
  Growth strain: DH5alpha
  Copy number: High Copy
Gene/Insert
  Gene/Insert name: ZNF416
  gRNA/shRNA sequence: AGTTAAACAATGTTAGATCT TGG
  Species: H. sapiens (human)
  Entrez Gene: ZNF416
  Cloning method: Restriction Enzyme; 5′ cloning site BbsI (destroyed during cloning); 3′ cloning site BbsI (destroyed during cloning)
  Sequencing primers: 5′ hU6-F (5'-GAGGGCCTATTTCCCATGATT-3')
Terms and licenses: Academic/Nonprofit Terms; Industry Terms: Not Available to Industry
Depositor comments: gRNA sequence listed includes 20 nucleotide target sequence, followed by the uncloned PAM sequence. The PAM sequence is not present in the plasmid. Use with lasmid pZNF416-donor.
How to cite: pZNF416.1.0-gDNA was a gift from Kevin White (Addgene plasmid # 112468 ; http://n2t.net/addgene:112468 ; RRID:Addgene_112468)
