[The description below was written by a language model from this plasmid's Addgene catalogue record and pLannotate feature annotations shown in this document.]
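Description:
pZNF416.1.0-gDNA is a mammalian CRISPR expression plasmid built on the pX330 backbone. From a single vector it delivers both Streptococcus pyogenes Cas9 and a single guide RNA directed against the human transcription factor gene ZNF416. It is propagated in E. coli as a high-copy plasmid through a ColE1/pUC-type origin and selected with ampicillin via the β-lactamase (AmpR) gene. An f1 phage origin and a single annotated AAV2 ITR are also present, along with small bom and rop fragments that are probably backbone remnants or annotation artefacts.

The payload consists of two expression units. A human U6 RNA polymerase III promoter drives the guide RNA. The 20-nucleotide ZNF416 target sequence was cloned between the promoter and the S. pyogenes gRNA scaffold using BbsI sites that were destroyed in the process. The PAM listed with the target sequence in the record is not part of the plasmid. The scaffold annotation spans the numbering origin of the circular sequence, so it appears split in the feature table.

The second unit uses a hybrid promoter made up of a CMV enhancer, a chicken β-actin promoter fragment and a hybrid CBA/MVM intron. It expresses Cas9, which is annotated as adjoining N- and C-terminal portions that together form one continuous coding region. Cas9 is fused at its C terminus to a bipartite nucleoplasmin nuclear localization signal, and the unit is terminated by a bovine growth hormone polyadenylation signal.

No mammalian selection marker or reporter is annotated. The depositor notes that the plasmid is meant to be used with a companion pZNF416 donor plasmid, which implies Cas9 cutting at the ZNF416 locus to promote homology-directed editing. The record does not describe the nature of the intended modification.
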