Features (pLannotate 1.2.2; 18 found; start..end, strand, type, name):
     79..122     +  misc_RNA       gRNA scaffold (fragment): guide RNA scaffold for the Streptococcus pyogenes CRISPR/Cas9 system
    169..454     +  enhancer       CMV enhancer: human cytomegalovirus immediate early enhancer; contains an 18-bp deletion relative to the standard CMV enhancer
    557..690     +  promoter       chicken β-actin promoter (fragment): No description available
    691..918     +  intron         hybrid intron: hybrid between chicken β-actin (CBA) and minute virus of mice (MMV) introns (Gray et al., 2011)
   1056..2657    +  CDS            Cas9(N): N-terminal portion of Streptococcus pyogenes Cas9 (Zetsche et al., 2015)
   2658..5156    +  CDS            Cas9(C): C-terminal portion of Streptococcus pyogenes Cas9 (Zetsche et al., 2015)
   5157..5204    +  CDS            nucleoplasmin NLS: bipartite nuclear localization signal from nucleoplasmin
   5238..5349    +  polyA_signal   bGH poly(A) signal: bovine growth hormone polyadenylation signal
   5454..5594    +  repeat_region  AAV2 ITR: inverted terminal repeat of adeno-associated virus serotype 2 inverted
   5599..5650    -  misc_feature   bom (fragment): basis of mobility region from pBR322
   5669..6124    +  rep_origin     f1 ori (sequence partly withheld): f1 bacteriophage origin of replication; arrow indicates direction of (+) strand synthesis
   6125..6174    -  misc_feature   bom (fragment): basis of mobility region from pBR322
   6276..6311    -  CDS            rop (fragment): Rop protein, which maintains plasmids at low copy number; rop
   6406..6510    +  promoter       AmpR promoter: bla
   6511..7371    +  CDS            AmpR: β-lactamase; bla; confers resistance to ampicillin, carbenicillin, and related antibiotics
   7542..8130    +  rep_origin     ori: high-copy-number ColE1/pMB1/pBR322/pUC origin of replication
   8192..8432    +  promoter       U6 promoter: RNA polymerase III promoter for human U6 snRNA
   8462..72      +  misc_RNA       gRNA scaffold (across the origin): guide RNA scaffold for the Streptococcus pyogenes CRISPR/Cas9 system
>Addgene plasmid #112468 | pZNF416.1.0-gDNA | addgene full sequence | sequence record 230498 | Addgene NGS Result
TAGAGCTAGAAATAGCAAGTTAAAATAAGGCTAGTCCGTTATCAACTTGAAAAAGTGGCACCGAGTCGGT
GCTTTTTTGTTTTAGAGCTAGAAATAGCAAGTTAAAATAAGGCTAGTCCGTTTTTAGCGCGTGCGCCAAT
TCTGCAGACAAATGGCTCTAGAGGTACCCGTTACATAACTTACGGTAAATGGCCCGCCTGGCTGACCGCC
CAACGACCCCCGCCCATTGACGTCAATAGTAACGCCAATAGGGACTTTCCATTGACGTCAATGGGTGGAG
TATTTACGGTAAACTGCCCACTTGGCAGTACATCAAGTGTATCATATGCCAAGTACGCCCCCTATTGACG
TCAATGACGGTAAATGGCCCGCCTGGCATTGTGCCCAGTACATGACCTTATGGGACTTTCCTACTTGGCA
GTACATCTACGTATTAGTCATCGCTATTACCATGGTCGAGGTGAGCCCCACGTTCTGCTTCACTCTCCCC
ATCTCCCCCCCCTCCCCACCCCCAATTTTGTATTTATTTATTTTTTAATTATTTTGTGCAGCGATGGGGG
CGGGGGGCGGGGCGGSGCGAGGCGGAGAGGTGCGGCGGCAGCCAATCAGAGCGGCGCGCTCCGAAAGTTT
CCTTTTATGGCGAGGCGGCGGCGGCGGCGGCCCTATAAAAAGCGAAGCGCGCGGCGGGCGGGAGTCGCTG
CGCGCTGCCTTCGCCCCGTGCCCCGCTCCGCCGCCGCCTCGCGCCGCCCGCCCCGGCTCTGACTGACCGC
GTTACTCCCACAGGTGAGCGGGCGGGACGGCCCTTCTCCTCCGGGCTGTAATTAGCTGAGCAAGAGGTAA
GGGTTTAAGGGATGGTTGGTTGGTGGGGTATTAATGTTTAATTACCTGGAGCACCTGCCTGAAATCACTT
TTTTTCAGGTTGGACCGGTGCCACCATGGACTATAAGGACCACGACGGAGACTACAAGGATCATGATATT
GATTACAAAGACGATGACGATAAGATGGCCCCAAAGAAGAAGCGGAAGGTCGGTATCCACGGAGTCCCAG
CAGCCGACAAGAAGTACAGCATCGGCCTGGACATCGGCACCAACTCTGTGGGCTGGGCCGTGATCACCGA
CGAGTACAAGGTGCCCAGCAAGAAATTCAAGGTGCTGGGCAACACCGACCGGCACAGCATCAAGAAGAAC
CTGATCGGAGCCCTGCTGTTCGACAGCGGCGAAACAGCCGAGGCCACCCGGCTGAAGAGAACCGCCAGAA
GAAGATACACCAGACGGAAGAACCGGATCTGCTATCTGCAAGAGATCTTCAGCAACGAGATGGCCAAGGT
GGACGACAGCTTCTTCCACAGACTGGAAGAGTCCTTCCTGGTGGAAGAGGATAAGAAGCACGAGCGGCAC
CCCATCTTCGGCAACATCGTGGACGAGGTGGCCTACCACGAGAAGTACCCCACCATCTACCACCTGAGAA
AGAAACTGGTGGACAGCACCGACAAGGCCGACCTGCGGCTGATCTATCTGGCCCTGGCCCACATGATCAA
GTTCCGGGGCCACTTCCTGATCGAGGGCGACCTGAACCCCGACAACAGCGACGTGGACAAGCTGTTCATC
CAGCTGGTGCAGACCTACAACCAGCTGTTCGAGGAAAACCCCATCAACGCCAGCGGCGTGGACGCCAAGG
CCATCCTGTCTGCCAGACTGAGCAAGAGCAGACGGCTGGAAAATCTGATCGCCCAGCTGCCCGGCGAGAA
GAAGAATGGCCTGTTCGGAAACCTGATTGCCCTGAGCCTGGGCCTGACCCCCAACTTCAAGAGCAACTTC
GACCTGGCCGAGGATGCCAAACTGCAGCTGAGCAAGGACACCTACGACGACGACCTGGACAACCTGCTGG
CCCAGATCGGCGACCAGTACGCCGACCTGTTTCTGGCCGCCAAGAACCTGTCCGACGCCATCCTGCTGAG
CGACATCCTGAGAGTGAACACCGAGATCACCAAGGCCCCCCTGAGCGCCTCTATGATCAAGAGATACGAC
GAGCACCACCAGGACCTGACCCTGCTGAAAGCTCTCGTGCGGCAGCAGCTGCCTGAGAAGTACAAAGAGA
TTTTCTTCGACCAGAGCAAGAACGGCTACGCCGGCTACATTGACGGCGGAGCCAGCCAGGAAGAGTTCTA
CAAGTTCATCAAGCCCATCCTGGAAAAGATGGACGGCACCGAGGAACTGCTCGTGAAGCTGAACAGAGAG
GACCTGCTGCGGAAGCAGCGGACCTTCGACAACGGCAGCATCCCCCACCAGATCCACCTGGGAGAGCTGC
ACGCCATTCTGCGGCGGCAGGAAGATTTTTACCCATTCCTGAAGGACAACCGGGAAAAGATCGAGAAGAT
CCTGACCTTCCGCATCCCCTACTACGTGGGCCCTCTGGCCAGGGGAAACAGCAGATTCGCCTGGATGACC
AGAAAGAGCGAGGAAACCATCACCCCCTGGAACTTCGAGGAAGTGGTGGACAAGGGCGCTTCCGCCCAGA
GCTTCATCGAGCGGATGACCAACTTCGATAAGAACCTGCCCAACGAGAAGGTGCTGCCCAAGCACAGCCT
GCTGTACGAGTACTTCACCGTGTATAACGAGCTGACCAAAGTGAAATACGTGACCGAGGGAATGAGAAAG
CCCGCCTTCCTGAGCGGCGAGCAGAAAAAGGCCATCGTGGACCTGCTGTTCAAGACCAACCGGAAAGTGA
CCGTGAAGCAGCTGAAAGAGGACTACTTCAAGAAAATCGAGTGCTTCGACTCCGTGGAAATCTCCGGCGT
GGAAGATCGGTTCAACGCCTCCCTGGGCACATACCACGATCTGCTGAAAATTATCAAGGACAAGGACTTC
CTGGACAATGAGGAAAACGAGGACATTCTGGAAGATATCGTGCTGACCCTGACACTGTTTGAGGACAGAG
AGATGATCGAGGAACGGCTGAAAACCTATGCCCACCTGTTCGACGACAAAGTGATGAAGCAGCTGAAGCG
GCGGAGATACACCGGCTGGGGCAGGCTGAGCCGGAAGCTGATCAACGGCATCCGGGACAAGCAGTCCGGC
AAGACAATCCTGGATTTCCTGAAGTCCGACGGCTTCGCCAACAGAAACTTCATGCAGCTGATCCACGACG
ACAGCCTGACCTTTAAAGAGGACATCCAGAAAGCCCAGGTGTCCGGCCAGGGCGATAGCCTGCACGAGCA
CATTGCCAATCTGGCCGGCAGCCCCGCCATTAAGAAGGGCATCCTGCAGACAGTGAAGGTGGTGGACGAG
CTCGTGAAAGTGATGGGCCGGCACAAGCCCGAGAACATCGTGATCGAAATGGCCAGAGAGAACCAGACCA
CCCAGAAGGGACAGAAGAACAGCCGCGAGAGAATGAAGCGGATCGAAGAGGGCATCAAAGAGCTGGGCAG
CCAGATCCTGAAAGAACACCCCGTGGAAAACACCCAGCTGCAGAACGAGAAGCTGTACCTGTACTACCTG
CAGAATGGGCGGGATATGTACGTGGACCAGGAACTGGACATCAACCGGCTGTCCGACTACGATGTGGACC
ATATCGTGCCTCAGAGCTTTCTGAAGGACGACTCCATCGACAACAAGGTGCTGACCAGAAGCGACAAGAA
CCGGGGCAAGAGCGACAACGTGCCCTCCGAAGAGGTCGTGAAGAAGATGAAGAACTACTGGCGGCAGCTG
CTGAACGCCAAGCTGATTACCCAGAGAAAGTTCGACAATCTGACCAAGGCCGAGAGAGGCGGCCTGAGCG
AACTGGATAAGGCCGGCTTCATCAAGAGACAGCTGGTGGAAACCCGGCAGATCACAAAGCACGTGGCACA
GATCCTGGACTCCCGGATGAACACTAAGTACGACGAGAATGACAAGCTGATCCGGGAAGTGAAAGTGATC
ACCCTGAAGTCCAAGCTGGTGTCCGATTTCCGGAAGGATTTCCAGTTTTACAAAGTGCGCGAGATCAACA
ACTACCACCACGCCCACGACGCCTACCTGAACGCCGTCGTGGGAACCGCCCTGATCAAAAAGTACCCTAA
GCTGGAAAGCGAGTTCGTGTACGGCGACTACAAGGTGTACGACGTGCGGAAGATGATCGCCAAGAGCGAG
CAGGAAATCGGCAAGGCTACCGCCAAGTACTTCTTCTACAGCAACATCATGAACTTTTTCAAGACCGAGA
TTACCCTGGCCAACGGCGAGATCCGGAAGCGGCCTCTGATCGAGACAAACGGCGAAACCGGGGAGATCGT
GTGGGATAAGGGCCGGGATTTTGCCACCGTGCGGAAAGTGCTGAGCATGCCCCAAGTGAATATCGTGAAA
AAGACCGAGGTGCAGACAGGCGGCTTCAGCAAAGAGTCTATCCTGCCCAAGAGGAACAGCGATAAGCTGA
TCGCCAGAAAGAAGGACTGGGACCCTAAGAAGTACGGCGGCTTCGACAGCCCCACCGTGGCCTATTCTGT
GCTGGTGGTGGCCAAAGTGGAAAAGGGCAAGTCCAAGAAACTGAAGAGTGTGAAAGAGCTGCTGGGGATC
ACCATCATGGAAAGAAGCAGCTTCGAGAAGAATCCCATCGACTTTCTGGAAGCCAAGGGCTACAAAGAAG
TGAAAAAGGACCTGATCATCAAGCTGCCTAAGTACTCCCTGTTCGAGCTGGAAAACGGCCGGAAGAGAAT
GCTGGCCTCTGCCGGCGAACTGCAGAAGGGAAACGAACTGGCCCTGCCCTCCAAATATGTGAACTTCCTG
TACCTGGCCAGCCACTATGAGAAGCTGAAGGGCTCCCCCGAGGATAATGAGCAGAAACAGCTGTTTGTGG
AACAGCACAAGCACTACCTGGACGAGATCATCGAGCAGATCAGCGAGTTCTCCAAGAGAGTGATCCTGGC
CGACGCTAATCTGGACAAAGTGCTGTCCGCCTACAACAAGCACCGGGATAAGCCCATCAGAGAGCAGGCC
GAGAATATCATCCACCTGTTTACCCTGACCAATCTGGGAGCCCCTGCCGCCTTCAAGTACTTTGACACCA
CCATCGACCGGAAGAGGTACACCAGCACCAAAGAGGTGCTGGACGCCACCCTGATCCACCAGAGCATCAC
CGGCCTGTACGAGACACGGATCGACCTGTCTCAGCTGGGAGGCGACAAAAGGCCGGCGGCCACGAAAAAG
GCCGGCCAGGCAAAAAAGAAAAAGTAAGAATTCCTAGAGCTCGCTGATCAGCCTCGACTGTGCCTTCTAG
TTGCCAGCCATCTGTTGTTTGCCCCTCCCCCGTGCCTTCCTTGACCCTGGAAGGTGCCACTCCCACTGTC
CTTTCCTAATAAAATGAGGAAATTGCATCGCATTGTCTGAGTAGGTGTCATTCTATTCTGGGGGGTGGGG
TGGGGCAGGACAGCAAGGGGGAGGATTGGGAAGAGAATAGCAGGCATGCTGGGGAGCGGCCGCAGGAACC
CCTAGTGATGGAGTTGGCCACTCCCTCTCTGCGCGCTCGCTCGCTCACTGAGGCCGGGCGACCAAAGGTC
GCCCGACGCCCGGGCTTTGCCCGGGCGGCCTCAGTGAGCGAGCGAGCGCGCAGCTGCCTGCAGGGGCGCC
TGATGCGGTATTTTCTCCTTACGCATCTGTGCGGTATTTCACACCGCATA
[95 nt withheld, positions 5651-5745]
T
[46 nt withheld, positions 5747-5792]
C
[141 nt withheld, positions 5794-5934]
CCTTTGACGTTGGAGTCCACGTTCTTT
[37 nt withheld, positions 5962-5998]
ACTCTATCTCGGGCTATTCTTTTGATTTATAAGGGATTTTGCCGATTTCGGTCTATTGGTTAAAAAATGA
GCTGATTTAACAAAAATTTAACGCGAATTTTAACAAAATATTAACGTTTACAATTTTATGGTGCACTCTC
AGTACAATCTGCTCTGATGCCGCATAGTTAAGCCAGCCCCGACACCCGCCAACACCCGCTGACGCGCCCT
GACGGGCTTGTCTGCTCCCGGCATCCGCTTACAGACAAGCTGTGACCGTCTCCGGGAGCTGCATGTGTCA
GAGGTTTTCACCGTCATCACCGAAACGCGCGAGACGAAAGGGCCTCGTGATACGCCTATTTTTATAGGTT
AATGTCATGATAATAATGGTTTCTTAGACGTCAGGTGGCACTTTTCGGGGAAATGTGCGCGGAACCCCTA
TTTGTTTATTTTTCTAAATACATTCAAATATGTATCCGCTCATGAGACAATAACCCTGATAAATGCTTCA
ATAATATTGAAAAAGGAAGAGTATGAGTATTCAACATTTCCGTGTCGCCCTTATTCCCTTTTTTGCGGCA
TTTTGCCTTCCTGTTTTTGCTCACCCAGAAACGCTGGTGAAAGTAAAAGATGCTGAAGATCAGTTGGGTG
CACGAGTGGGTTACATCGAACTGGATCTCAACAGCGGTAAGATCCTTGAGAGTTTTCGCCCCGAAGAACG
TTTTCCAATGATGAGCACTTTTAAAGTTCTGCTATGTGGCGCGGTATTATCCCGTATTGACGCCGGGCAA
GAGCAACTCGGTCGCCGCATACACTATTCTCAGAATGACTTGGTTGAGTACTCACCAGTCACAGAAAAGC
ATCTTACGGATGGCATGACAGTAAGAGAATTATGCAGTGCTGCCATAACCATGAGTGATAACACTGCGGC
CAACTTACTTCTGACAACGATCGGAGGACCGAAGGAGCTAACCGCTTTTTTGCACAACATGGGGGATCAT
GTAACTCGCCTTGATCGTTGGGAACCGGAGCTGAATGAAGCCATACCAAACGACGAGCGTGACACCACGA
TGCCTGTAGCAATGGCAACAACGTTGCGCAAACTATTAACTGGCGAACTACTTACTCTAGCTTCCCGGCA
ACAATTAATAGACTGGATGGAGGCGGATAAAGTTGCAGGACCACTTCTGCGCTCGGCCCTTCCGGCTGGC
TGGTTTATTGCTGATAAATCTGGAGCCGGTGAGCGTGGAAGCCGCGGTATCATTGCAGCACTGGGGCCAG
ATGGTAAGCCCTCCCGTATCGTAGTTATCTACACGACGGGGAGTCAGGCAACTATGGATGAACGAAATAG
ACAGATCGCTGAGATAGGTGCCTCACTGATTAAGCATTGGTAACTGTCAGACCAAGTTTACTCATATATA
CTTTAGATTGATTTAAAACTTCATTTTTAATTTAAAAGGATCTAGGTGAAGATCCTTTTTGATAATCTCA
TGACCAAAATCCCTTAACGTGAGTTTTCGTTCCACTGAGCGTCAGACCCCGTAGAAAAGATCAAAGGATC
TTCTTGAGATCCTTTTTTTCTGCGCGTAATCTGCTGCTTGCAAACAAAAAAACCACCGCTACCAGCGGTG
GTTTGTTTGCCGGATCAAGAGCTACCAACTCTTTTTCCGAAGGTAACTGGCTTCAGCAGAGCGCAGATAC
CAAATACTGTTCTTCTAGTGTAGCCGTAGTTAGGCCACCACTTCAAGAACTCTGTAGCACCGCCTACATA
CCTCGCTCTGCTAATCCTGTTACCAGTGGCTGCTGCCAGTGGCGATAAGTCGTGTCTTACCGGGTTGGAC
TCAAGACGATAGTTACCGGATAAGGCGCAGCGGTCGGGCTGAACGGGGGGTTCGTGCACACAGCCCAGCT
TGGAGCGAACGACCTACACCGAACTGAGATACCTACAGCGTGAGCTATGAGAAAGCGCCACGCTTCCCGA
AGGGAGAAAGGCGGACAGGTATCCGGTAAGCGGCAGGGTCGGAACAGGAGAGCGCACGAGGGAGCTTCCA
GGGGGAAACGCCTGGTATCTTTATAGTCCTGTCGGGTTTCGCCACCTCTGACTTGAGCGTCGATTTTTGT
GATGCTCGTCAGGGGGGCGGAGCCTATGGAAAAACGCCAGCAACGCGGCCTTTTTACGGTTCCTGGCCTT
TTGCTGGCCTTTTGCTCACATGTGAGGGCCTATTTCCCATGATTCCTTCATATTTGCATATACGATACAA
GGCTGTTAGAGAGATAATTGGAATTAATTTGACTGTAAACACAAAGATATTAGTACAAAATACGTGACGT
AGAAAGTAATAATTTCTTGGGTAGTTTGCAGTTTTAAAATTATGTTTTAAAATGGACTATCATATGCTTA
CCGTAACTTGAAAGTATTTCGATTTCTTGGCTTTATATATCTTGTGGAAAGGACGAAACACCGAGTTAAA
CAATGTTAGATCTGTTT
